Addgene plasmid #249332: EBOV 4cis
Purpose: Integration plasmid encoding EBOV essential replication factors (NP, VP35, VP30, and L protein)
Depositing lab: Amy Kistler. Depositing organization: Chan Zuckerberg Biohub.
Backbone
  Vector backbone: pMTK0_043
  Backbone manufacturer: Hana El Samad lab (Mammalian Toolkit, Addgene #1000000180)
  Backbone size w/o insert (bp): 7588
  Total vector size (bp): 17888
  Vector type: Mammalian Expression, Bacterial Expression ; PiggyBac donor vector
  Selectable markers: Hygromycin
Growth in bacteria
  Bacterial resistance: Kanamycin, 50 μg/mL
  Growth temperature: 37°C
  Growth strain: DH5alpha
  Copy number: High Copy
Gene/Insert
  Gene/Insert name: EBOV NP-P2A-VP35-P2A-VP30-P2A-L protein (alt name: ZEBOV NP-P2A-VP35-P2A-VP30-P2A-L protein)
  Species: Ebola virus/H.sapiens-tc/COD/1976/Yambuku-Mayinga
  Insert size (bp): 11067
  Mutation: the EBOV NP, VP35, and VP30 ORF sequences within the insert are Homo sapiens codon-optimized
  GenBank ID: NC_002549.1 Zaire ebolavirus isolate Ebola virus/H.sapiens-tc/COD/1976/Yambuku-Mayinga, complete genome
  Promoter: CAG
  Cloning method: Golden Gate
  Sequencing primers: 5′ GCAACGTGCTGGTTATTGTG; 3′ cctttagtgagggttaatt
Resource information
  A portion of this plasmid was derived from a plasmid made by: The Mammalian Toolkit (gift of Hana El Samad, Addgene Kit #1000000180) parts: MTK0_043b (PiggyBac donor vecctor backbone with A1 insulator sequences removed), MTK1_022 (ConLS-A4 insulator), MTK2_005 (CAG promoter), and MTK4_003 (rglb polyA).
Terms and licenses: Academic/Nonprofit Terms; Industry Terms: Not Available to Industry
Depositor comments: Please visit https://doi.org/10.1101/2025.01.09.632058 for bioRxiv preprint.
How to cite: EBOV 4cis was a gift from Amy Kistler (Addgene plasmid # 249332 ; http://n2t.net/addgene:249332 ; RRID:Addgene_249332)
