[The description below was written by a language model from this plasmid's Addgene catalogue record and pLannotate feature annotations shown in this document.]
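Description:
EBOV 4cis is a PiggyBac donor plasmid, assembled by Golden Gate cloning from Mammalian Toolkit parts on a pMTK0_043-derived backbone (a variant with the A1 insulator sequences removed). It is designed to integrate an Ebola virus replication-factor cassette into the genome of mammalian cells. In bacteria it is maintained at high copy from a ColE1/pUC-type origin under kanamycin selection. For mammalian cells it carries a separate hygromycin resistance unit driven by the CMV enhancer/promoter and terminated by a bGH polyadenylation signal. The catalogue lists a total size of about 17.9 kb, while the sequenced record is slightly larger at about 18.1 kb. The PiggyBac terminal repeats and the A4 insulator part named in the record are not called out in the feature annotation.

The payload is a single polycistronic open reading frame of roughly 11 kb encoding NP, VP35, VP30 and the L polymerase of Zaire ebolavirus (Yambuku-Mayinga 1976 isolate). The four proteins are joined by P2A peptides, so one transcript yields four separate proteins by ribosomal skipping. The NP, VP35 and VP30 sequences are human codon-optimized. Expression is driven by the CAG promoter, seen in the annotation as a CMV enhancer, chicken β-actin promoter fragments and a chimeric intron, and is terminated by a rabbit β-globin polyadenylation region. The short "HBB" hit there most likely reflects globin sequence within that terminator.

Together these four proteins form the filovirus ribonucleoprotein machinery: NP encapsidates the RNA, VP35 is the polymerase cofactor, VP30 activates transcription and L is the RNA-dependent RNA polymerase. When supplied with PiggyBac transposase and selected with hygromycin, the plasmid would be expected to yield stable cell lines providing these factors in trans. Such lines would suit minigenome-type replication and transcription assays, although the record itself states only that this is an integration plasmid encoding the essential replication factors.
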