Features (pLannotate 1.2.2; 22 found; start..end, strand, type, name):
     71..371     +  enhancer       CMV enhancer: human cytomegalovirus immediate early enhancer
    372..575     +  promoter       CMV promoter: human cytomegalovirus (CMV) immediate early promoter
    609..1630    +  CDS            HygR (fragment): aminoglycoside phosphotransferase from E. coli; aph(4)-Ia; confers resistance to hygromycin
   1649..1856    +  polyA_signal   bGH poly(A) signal: bovine growth hormone polyadenylation signal
   2175..2193    -  promoter       T3 promoter: promoter for bacteriophage T3 RNA polymerase
   2233..3048    -  CDS            KanR: aminoglycoside phosphotransferase; aph(3')-Ia; confers resistance to kanamycin in bacteria or G418 (Geneticin®) in eukaryotes
   3273..3861    +  rep_origin     ori: high-copy-number ColE1/pMB1/pBR322/pUC origin of replication
   3973..3991    +  promoter       T7 promoter: promoter for bacteriophage T7 RNA polymerase
   4595..4898    +  enhancer       CMV enhancer: human cytomegalovirus immediate early enhancer
   4900..5064    +  promoter       chicken β-actin promoter (fragment): No description available
   5067..5089    +  promoter       chicken β-actin promoter (fragment): No description available
   5125..5147    +  promoter       chicken β-actin promoter (fragment): contains a 21-bp deletion relative to the standard chicken β-actin promoter
   5168..5192    +  promoter       chicken β-actin promoter (fragment): contains a 21-bp deletion relative to the standard chicken β-actin promoter
   5198..5219    +  promoter       chicken β-actin promoter (fragment): No description available
   5217..5240    +  promoter       chicken β-actin promoter (fragment): No description available
   5347..6363    +  intron         chimeric intron: chimera between introns from chicken β-actin and rabbit β-globin
   6424..8640    +  CDS            NP (sequence partly withheld): NCAP_EBOZM - Experimental evidence at protein level: Swiss-Prot protein existence level 1. Oligomerizes into helical capsid to encapsidate the viral genome, protecting it from nucleases and the cellular innate immune response (PubMed:26119732, PubMed:25865894, PubMed:30333622, PubMed:16719918). VP35 binds to and stabilizes monomeric NP, keeping it soluble (PubMed:26119732, PubMed:25865894). Upon virus replication, NP is recruited to bind cooperatively viral genomic RNA and VP35 is released (PubMed:29144446). The encapsidated genomic RNA is termed the nucleocapsid and serves as template for tra
   8749..9768    +  CDS            VP35: VP35_EBOZM - Experimental evidence at protein level: Swiss-Prot protein existence level 1. Plays an essential role in viral RNA synthesis and also a role in suppressing innate immune signaling (PubMed:11027311). Acts as a polymerase cofactor in the RNA polymerase transcription and replication complexes (PubMed:9971816, PubMed:16495261, PubMed:24495995). Serves as nucleoprotein/NP monomer chaperone prior to the formation of the large oligomeric RNA-bound complexes (By similarity). Regulates RNA synthesis by modulating NP-RNA interactions and interacting with DYNLL1 (PubMed:25741013). VP35-NP in
   9877..10740   +  CDS            VP30: VP30_EBOZ5 - Experimental evidence at protein level: Swiss-Prot protein existence level 1. Multifunctional protein that acts as a viral transcriptional activator. Promotes read-through of an RNA hairpin in the NP open reading frame to enhance viral transcription. Mechanistically, nonphosphorylated VP30 hexamers form a ternary complex with the viral leader RNA. Clamps the RNA template and the complex VP35-polymerase L together, thereby increasing the polymerase affinity for the RNA template to increase transcription initiation despite the presence of RNA secondary structures. Assists also stop-
  10846..17481   +  CDS            L: L_EBOZM - Experimental evidence at protein level: Swiss-Prot protein existence level 1. RNA-directed RNA polymerase that catalyzes the replication of viral genomic RNA. The template is composed of the viral RNA tightly encapsidated by the nucleoprotein (N). The replicase mode is dependent on intracellular N protein concentration. In this mode, the polymerase replicates the whole viral genome without recognizing transcriptional signals, and the replicated genome is not caped or polyadenylated. From Zaire ebolavirus (strain Mayinga-76) (ZEBOV) (Zaire Ebola virus).
  17498..17572   +  CDS            HBB (fragment): HBB_PONPY - Experimental evidence at transcript level: Swiss-Prot protein existence level 2. Involved in oxygen transport from the lung to the various peripheral tissues. From Pongo pygmaeus (Bornean orangutan).
  17643..17698   +  polyA_signal   β-globin poly(A) signal: rabbit β-globin polyadenylation signal (Gil and Proudfoot, 1987)
>Addgene plasmid #249332 | EBOV 4cis | addgene full sequence | sequence record 497977 | Addgene NGS Result
GTTACAGAGATGTTACGAACCACTAGTGCACTGCAGTACAGCGGTGGGCTCTATGGGGTACCTACGTAGG
TACATAACTTACGGTAAATGGCCCGCCTGGCTGACCGCCCAACGACCCCCGCCCATTGACGTCAATAATG
ACGTATGTTCCCATAGTAACGCCAATAGGGACTTTCCATTGACGTCAATGGGTGGAGTATTTACGGTAAA
CTGCCCACTTGGCAGTACATCAAGTGTATCATATGCCAAGTACGCCCCCTATTGACGTCAATGACGGTAA
ATGGCCCGCCTGGCATTATGCCCAGTACATGACCTTATGGGACTTTCCTACTTGGCAGTACATCTACGTA
TTAGTCATCGCTATTACCATGGTGATGCGGTTTTGGCAGTACATCAATGGGCGTGGATAGCGGTTTGACT
CACGGGGATTTCCAAGTCTCCACCCCATTGACGTCAATGGGAGTTTGTTTTGGCACCAAAATCAACGGGA
CTTTCCAAAATGTCGTAACAACTCCGCCCCATTGACGCAAATGGGCGGTAGGCGTGTACGGTGGGAGGTC
TATATAAGCAGAGCTCGTTTAGTGAACCGTCAGATAGCCACCATGGGTAAAAAGCCTGAACTCACCGCGA
CGTCTGTCGAGAAGTTTCTGATCGAAAAGTTCGACAGCGTGTCCGACCTGATGCAGCTCTCGGAGGGCGA
AGAATCTCGTGCTTTCAGCTTCGATGTAGGAGGGCGTGGATATGTCCTGCGGGTAAATAGCTGCGCCGAT
GGTTTCTACAAAGATCGTTATGTTTATCGGCACTTTGCATCGGCCGCGCTCCCGATTCCGGAAGTGCTTG
ACATTGGGGAATTTAGCGAGAGCCTGACCTATTGCATCTCCCGCCGTGCACAGGGTGTCACGTTGCAAGA
CCTGCCTGAAACCGAACTGCCCGCTGTTCTGCAACCGGTCGCGGAGGCCATGGATGCGATCGCTGCGGCC
GATCTTAGCCAGACGAGCGGGTTCGGCCCATTCGGACCGCAAGGAATCGGTCAATACACTACATGGCGTG
ATTTCATATGCGCGATTGCTGATCCCCATGTGTATCACTGGCAAACTGTGATGGACGACACCGTCAGTGC
GTCCGTCGCGCAGGCTCTCGATGAGCTGATGCTTTGGGCCGAGGACTGCCCCGAAGTCCGGCACCTCGTG
CACGCGGATTTCGGCTCCAACAATGTCCTGACGGACAATGGCCGCATAACAGCGGTCATTGACTGGAGCG
AGGCGATGTTCGGGGATTCCCAATACGAGGTCGCCAACATCTTCTTCTGGAGGCCGTGGTTGGCTTGTAT
GGAGCAGCAGACGCGCTACTTCGAGCGGAGGCATCCGGAGCTTGCAGGATCGCCGCGGCTCCGGGCGTAT
ATGCTCCGCATTGGTCTTGACCAACTCTATCAGAGCTTGGTTGACGGCAATTTCGATGATGCAGCTTGGG
CGCAGGGTCGATGCGACGCAATCGTCCGATCCGGAGCCGGGACTGTCGGGCGTACACAAATCGCCCGCAG
AAGCGCGGCCGTCTGGACCGATGGCTGTGTAGAAGTACTCGCCGATAGTGGAAACCGACGCCCCAGCACT
CGTCCGAGGGCAAAGGAATAACTCGAGCGACGCCTCGACTGTGCCTTCTAGTTGCCAGCCATCTGTTGTT
TGCCCCTCCCCCGTGCCTTCCTTGACCCTGGAAGGTGCCACTCCCACTGTCCTTTCCTAATAAAATGAGG
AAATTGCATCGCATTGTCTGAGTAGGTGTCATTCTATTCTGGGGGGTGGGGTGGGGCAGGACAGCAAGGG
GGAGGATTGGGAAGACAATAGCAGGCATGCTGGGGATGCGGTGGGCTCTATGAGTATCGATACTAGTTAA
AAGTTTTGTTACTTTATAGAAGAAATTTTGAGTTTTTGTTTTTTTTAATAAATAAATAAACATAAATAAA
TTGTTTGTTGAATTTATTATTAGTATGTAAGTGTAAATATAATAAAACTTAATATCTATTCAAATTAATA
AATAAACCTCGATATACAGACCGATAAAACACATGCGTCAATTTTACGCATGATTATCTTTAACGTACGT
CACAATATGATTATCTTTCTAGGGTTAATCTAGTATACGCGTATGCGGCCGCTTAATTAATCCAGCTTTT
GTTCCCTTTAGTGAGGGTTAATTCCGAGCGGCCGCGTGTTACAACCAATTAACCAATTCTGATTAGAAAA
ACTCATCGAGCATCAAATGAAACTGCAATTTATTCATATCAGGATTATCAATACCATATTTTTGAAAAAG
CCGTTTCTGTAATGAAGGAGAAAACTCACCGAGGCAGTTCCATAGGATGGCAAGATCCTGGTATCGGTCT
GCGATTCCGACTCGTCCAACATCAATACAACCTATTAATTTCCCCTCGTCAAAAATAAGGTTATCAAGTG
AGAAATCACCATGAGTGACGACTGAATCCGGTGAGAATGGCAAAAGCTTATGCATTTCTTTCCAGACTTG
TTCAACAGGCCAGCCATTACGCTCGTCATCAAAATCACTCGCATCAACCAAACCGTTATTCATTCGTGAT
TGCGCCTGAGCGAGGCGAAATACGCGATCGCTGTTAAAAGGACAATTACAAACAGGAATCGAATGCAACC
GGCGCAGGAACACTGCCAGCGCATCAACAATATTTTCACCTGAATCAGGATATTCTTCTAATACCTGGAA
TGCTGTTTTCCCGGGGATCGCAGTGGTGAGTAACCATGCATCATCAGGAGTACGGATAAAATGCTTGATG
GTCGGAAGAGGCATAAATTCCGTCAGCCAGTTTAGTCTGACCATCTCATCTGTAACATCATTGGCAACGC
TACCTTTGCCATGTTTCAGAAACAACTCTGGCGCATCGGGCTTCCCATACAATCGATAGATTGTCGCACC
TGATTGCCCGACATTATCGCGAGCCCATTTATACCCATATAAATCAGCATCCATGTTGGAATTTAATCGC
GGCCTGGAGCAAGACGTTTCCCGTTGAATATGGCTCATAACACCCCTTGTATTACTGTTTATGTAAGCAG
ACAGTTTTATTGTTCATGATGATATATTTTTATCTTGTGCAATGTAACATCAGAGATTTTGAGACACAAC
GTGGCTTTGTTGAATAAATCGAACTTTTGCTGAGTTGAAGGATCAGTCATGACCAAAATCCCTTAACGTG
AGTTTTCGTTCCACTGAGCGTCAGACCCCGTAGAAAAGATCAAAGGATCTTCTTGAGATCCTTTTTTTCT
GCGCGTAATCTGCTGCTTGCAAACAAAAAAACCACCGCTACCAGCGGTGGTTTGTTTGCCGGATCAAGAG
CTACCAACTCTTTTTCCGAAGGTAACTGGCTTCAGCAGAGCGCAGATACCAAATACTGTTCTTCTAGTGT
AGCCGTAGTTAGGCCACCACTTCAAGAACTCTGTAGCACCGCCTACATACCTCGCTCTGCTAATCCTGTT
ACCAGTGGCTGCTGCCAGTGGCGATAAGTCGTGTCTTACCGGGTTGGACTCAAGACGATAGTTACCGGAT
AAGGCGCAGCGGTCGGGCTGAACGGGGGGTTCGTGCACACAGCCCAGCTTGGAGCGAACGACCTACACCG
AACTGAGATACCTACAGCGTGAGCTATGAGAAAGCGCCACGCTTCCCGAAGGGAGAAAGGCGGACAGGTA
TCCGGTAAGCGGCAGGGTCGGAACAGGAGAGCGCACGAGGGAGCTTCCAGGGGGAAACGCCTGGTATCTT
TATAGTCCTGTCGGGTTTCGCCACCTCTGACTTGAGCGTCGATTTTTGTGATGCTCGTCAGGGGGGCGGA
GCCTATGGAAAAACGCCAGCAACGCGGCCTTTTTACGGTTCCTGGCCTTTTGCTGGCCTTTTGCTCACAT
GTTCTTTCCTGCGTTATCCCCTGATTCTGTGGATAACCGTGCGGCCGCCAATTAATACGACTCACTATAG
GGCGAATTGGGGCGCGCCATTCTAGATTAACCCTAGAAAGATAGTCTGCGTAAAATTGACGCATGCATTC
TTGAAATATTGCTCTCTCTTTCTAAATAGCGCGAATCCGTCGCTGTGCATTTAGGACATCTCAGTCGCCG
CTTGGAGCTCCCGTGAGGCGTGCTTGTCAATGCGGTAAGTGTCACTGATTTTGAACTATAACGACCGCGT
GAGTCAAAATGACGCATGATTATCTTTTACGTGACTTTTAAGATTTAACTCATACGATAATTATATTGTT
ATTTCATGTTCTACTTACGTGATAACTTATTATATATATATTTTCTTGTTATAGATATCAACTAGAATGC
TAGCATGGGCCCAGATCTCCATGGGCCCTGAATTCGCATCTAGACTGAACTGGCCGATAATTGCAGACGA
GGAGCATCGCCCTTCCCCGGCCCTCAGGTAAGAGGACCAAATACCGTAGCCGTTTCCAATTTCAGTCCTT
TAGCGCCACCTGGTGCTAACTACTCTATCACGCTTTTATCCAATAACTACCTTTGTAAATTTCCTTTCAA
AAGTTCTGGCCGGGCGCGGTGGCAACGCCATATATGGAGTTCCGCGTTACATAACTTACGGTAAATGGCC
CGCCTGGCTGACCGCCCAACGACCCCCGCCCATTGACGTCAATAATGACGTATGTTCCCATAGTAACGCC
AATAGGGACTTTCCATTGACGTCAATGGGTGGAGTATTTACGGTAAACTGCCCACTTGGCAGTACATCAA
GTGTATCATATGCCAAGTACGCCCCCTATTGACGTCAATGACGGTAAATGGCCCGCCTGGCATTATGCCC
AGTACATGACCTTATGGGACTTTCCTACTTGGCAGTACATCTACGTATTAGTCATCGCTATTACCATGGT
CGAGGTGAGCCCCACGTTCTGCTTCACTCTCCCCATCTCCCCCCCCTCCCCACCCCCAATTTTGTATTTA
TTTATTTTTTAATTATTTTGTGCAGCGATGGGGGCGGGGGGGGGGGGGGGGGGCGCGCCAGGGGGGGGGG
GGGGGGGGGGGGGGGGGGGGGGGGGGGGGGGGGGGGGGGGGGGGGGGGCCAAACAAGGGGGGGGGGCCCC
GAAGGGTCTTTTTTTGGGGGGGGGGGGGGGGGGGGGGGGCCTAAAAAAAGGGAAGGCGCGGGGGGGGGGG
GGGGGGGGGGCGCGCGCGGGGGGGGGGGGGGGGGGGGGGGGGGGGGGGGGGGGGGGGGCGGGGAGGTGCG
GCGGCAGCCAATCAGAGCGGCGCGCTCCGAAAGTTTCCTTTTAGGGCGAGGCGGCGGCGGCGGCGGCCCT
ATAAAAAGCGAAGCGCGCGGCGGGCGGGAGTCGCTGCGCGCTGCCTTCGCCCCGTGCCCCGCTCCGCCGC
CGCCTCGCGCCGCCCGCCCCGGCTCTGACTGACCGCGTTACTCCCACAGGTGAGCGGGCGGGACGGCCCT
TCTCCTCCGGGCTGTAATTAGCGCTTGGTTTAATGACGGCTTGTTTCTTTTCTGTGGCTGCGTGAAAGCC
TTGAGGGGCTCCGGGAGGGCCCTTTGTGCGGGGGGAGCGGCTCGGGGGGTGCGTGCGTGTGTGTGTGCGT
GGGGAGCGCCGCGTGCGGCTCCGCGCTGCCCGGCGGCTGTGAGCGCTGCGGGCGCGGCGCGGGGCTTTGT
GCGCTCCGCAGTGTGCGCGAGGGGAGCGCGGCCGGGGGCGGTGCCCCGCGGTGCGGGGGGGGCTGCGAGG
GGAACAAAGGCTGCGTGCGGGGTGTGTGCGTGGGGGGGTGAGCAGGGGGTGTGGGCGCGTCGGTCGGGCT
GCAACCCCCCCTGCACCCCCCTCCCCGAGTTGCTGAGCACGGCCCGGCTTCGGGTGCGGGGCTCCGTACG
GGGCGTGGCGCGGGGCTCGCCGTGCCGGGCGGGGGGTGGCGGCAGGTGGGGGTGCCGGGCGGGGCGGGGC
CGCCTCGGGCCGGGGAGGGCTCGGGGGAGGGGCGCGGCGGCCCCCGGAGTGCCGGCGGCTGTCGAGGCGC
GGCGAGCCGCAGCCATTGCCTTTTATGGTAATCGTGCGAGAGGGCGCAGGGACTTCCTTTGTCCCAAATC
TGTGCGGAGCCGAAATCTGGGAGGCGCCGCCGCACCCCCTCTAGCGGGCGCGGGGCGAAGCGGTGCGGCG
CCGGCAGGAAGGAAATGGGCGGGGAGGGCCTTCGTGCGTCGCCGCGCCGCCGTCCCCTTCTCCCTCTCCA
GCCTCGGGGCTGTCCGCGGGGGGACGGCTGCCTTCGGGGGGGACGGGGCAGGGCGGGGTTCGGCTTCTGG
CGTGTGACCGGCGGCTCTAGAGCCTCTGCTAACCATGTTCATGCCTTCTTCTTTTTCCTACAGCTCCTGG
GCAACGTGCTGGTTATTGTGCTGTCTCATCATTTTGGCAAAGAATTCGCCACTATGGATAGCCGCCCACA
GAAAATTTGGATGGCACCATCCCTGACCGAAAGTGATATGGACTATCATAAGATTTTGACTGCCGGCTTG
AGTGTACAACAAGGGATTGTAAGACAGAGAGTTATCCCGGTCTACCAAGTGAACAATTTGGAAGAGATCT
GTCAGCTGATTATCCAGGCGTTTGAAGCGGGCGTAGATTTCCAAGAATCAGCCGATTCTTTTCTCCTTAT
GCTGTGCCTTCATCACGCATATCAAGGTGATTATAAACTCTTCTTGGAATCTGGCGCGGTCAAATACTTG
GAAGGGCATGGTTTCAGATTCGAGGTGAAGAAAAGGGACGGAGTCAAGAGGCTGGAGGAGCTTCTGCCGG
CCGTTTCTAGTGGCAAAAACATTAAACGCACACTCGCCGCGATGCCTGAAGAGGAGACTACAGAAGCGAA
TGCCGGCCAATTTCTGTCATTCGCGTCTTTGTTCCTGCCAAAGCTCGTAGTAGGTGAAAAAGCATGCCTG
GAAAAAGTACAGCGCCAAATTCAGGTGCATGCCGAACAAGGTCTTATCCAGTACCCAACGGCTTGGCAGT
CAGTTGGCCACATGATGGTGATCTTTAGACTTATGCGAACAAACTTTCTGATCAAGTTCCTGTTGATTCA
CCAAGGTATGCATATGGTAGCCGGGCACGACGCCAATGATGCTGTCATAAGCAATAGCGTTGCGCAAGCG
CGATTTTCAGGGCTTCTGATCGTGAAAACAGTTCTCGATCATATTCTGCAAAAGACAGAACGCGGCGTCC
GATTGCATCCTCTCGCACGGACGGCTAAGGTGAAAAATGAGGTCAACTCTTTCAAGGCCGCACTGAGCTC
TCTGGCAAAACACGGGGAATATGCCCCATTCGCGAGACTGCTTAATTTGTCTGGAGTCAACAATCTGGAG
CATGGGCTTTTTCCGCAACTTAGTGCGATTGCCCTGGGGGTAGCTACAGCACACGGTAGCACTTTGGCCG
GCGTTAACGTCGGTGAGCAATATCAACAACTGCGAGAAGCAGCGACGGAGGCAGAGAAACAACTGCAACA
GTATGCCGAGTCTAGGGAACTGGATCACCTCGGTCTGGATGACCAGGAAAAGAAAATTCTCATGAACTTT
CATCAAAAGAAGAACGAGATATCATTTCAGCAGACTAATGCGATGGTCACTCTTCGGAAAGAGCGACTTG
CTAAACTCACAGAAGCGATAACAGCAGCATCCTTGCCGAAGACATCAGGCCACTATGACGACGACGACGA
TATTCCCTTTCCGGGTCCGATTAACGATGACGATAACCCGGGTCATCAAGACGATGATCCCACAGACTCC
CAGGACACCACCATCCCCGATGTAGTTGTGGATCCTGATGATGGCTCATACGGCGAGTACCAAAGCTATA
GTGAGAATGGCATGAACGCCCCGGACGATTTGGTATTGTTCGACCTCGATGAAGATGACGAGGATACTAA
GCCTGTACCCAACCGAAGTACCAAGGGCGGCCAGCAAAAAAACAGCCAAAAGGGACAACATATTGAAGGG
AGGCAGACGCAATCCAGACCGATACAAAATGTCCCGGGTCCCCACCGCACCATTCACCATGCTTCCGCTC
CACTCACTGACAATGATAGACGAAATGAACCTTCAGGTTCCACCAGTCCTAGGATGCTCACCCCCATTAA
CGAAGAGGCAGATCCGCTGGATGACGCGGACGACGAGACTAGTAGCCTTCCGCCGCTTGAGTCTGACGAC
GAAGAGCAAGATAGGGATGGCACATCTAACCGGACTCCTACCGTCGCGCCTCCGGCCCCGGTTTACCGCG
ACCACTCCGAAAAGAAGGAGCTCCCACAGGACGAGCAACAGGACCAAGACCATACGCAAGAGGCTAGAAA
TCAAGACAGTGACAACACCCAATCT
[285 nt withheld, positions 8356-8640]
GGATCCGGTGGGCTGCCAAGGGGTTCTGGAGCTACTAATTTTAGCCTTTTGAAACAAGCTGGTGATGTTG
AAGAGAATCCTGGTCCCGGAACGGGCGGAGGAGGTAGTATGACCACGCGGACAAAAGGGAGAGGCCATAC
CGCAGCGACGACACAGAATGACAGGATGCCAGGTCCCGAATTGAGCGGGTGGATTTCAGAACAGCTTATG
ACTGGAAGAATACCGGTCAGTGACATTTTTTGTGACATTGAGAATAATCCAGGTCTTTGTTATGCCAGTC
AAATGCAGCAGACCAAACCTAACCCAAAAACAAGAAATTCCCAAACACAGACGGACCCAATTTGCAACCA
TTCTTTTGAAGAAGTGGTTCAAACGCTCGCATCCCTGGCTACCGTAGTTCAACAACAAACTATCGCGAGC
GAGAGTCTCGAACAAAGGATAACATCATTGGAAAATGGGCTGAAGCCCGTGTATGATATGGCCAAGACGA
TAAGTAGCCTTAATCGAGTGTGTGCTGAAATGGTCGCCAAATATGATTTGCTTGTCATGACAACTGGGAG
AGCTACAGCTACGGCAGCAGCCACGGAGGCGTACTGGGCGGAACACGGACAGCCCCCTCCCGGCCCGTCC
CTCTACGAGGAAAGTGCGATTCGGGGAAAGATCGAGAGCCGGGACGAAACGGTCCCACAGAGCGTCCGAG
AGGCCTTTAATAACCTGAACTCTACGACTAGCCTGACAGAAGAAAACTTTGGTAAGCCCGATATAAGCGC
GAAAGACCTCCGGAATATAATGTACGACCACCTTCCGGGATTCGGGACAGCCTTTCACCAACTGGTCCAA
GTCATCTGCAAACTGGGGAAGGACTCCAATTCACTGGATATAATACATGCCGAATTTCAGGCCTCATTGG
CGGAAGGAGATAGTCCACAATGCGCGTTGATCCAGATCACTAAGCGGGTCCCAATCTTCCAGGATGCCGC
ACCACCTGTGATACATATCAGGAGTCGGGGAGACATTCCGCGAGCTTGTCAAAAGAGTCTCCGACCAGTC
CCCCCCTCTCCTAAGATAGACCGCGGATGGGTTTGCGTTTTTCAATTGCAAGACGGCAAAACGTTGGGAT
TGAAAATCGGATCCGGAGGGCTGGATGGGGGTTCCGGGGCCACCAACTTCTCCCTCCTTAAGCAGGCCGG
CGACGTCGAGGAAAACCCCGGCCCAGGAACGGGTGGCGGAGGGAGTATGGAGGCTTCTTATGAGCGAGGG
CGGCCTCGCGCAGCACGCCAGCATTCCAGGGATGGGCATGACCACCATGTAAGAGCCCGGAGTAGCTCAA
GAGAGAATTATCGAGGCGAATACAGACAATCCAGATCCGCGAGCCAGGTTCGAGTACCGACGGTGTTCCA
CAAGAAGCGCGTTGAACCCCTCACTGTCCCGCCAGCCCCAAAAGACATTTGTCCTACGCTGAAGAAGGGC
TTTCTTTGTGACTCTAGCTTCTGTAAAAAGGATCATCAACTCGAGTCTCTTACCGATCGCGAGCTCCTGT
TGCTTATAGCTAGGAAAACATGCGGTTCCGTGGAGCAACAACTTAATATTACAGCCCCGAAAGACAGCAG
GCTGGCAAATCCGACGGCAGACGATTTCCAACAGGAGGAAGGGCCAAAGATTACCTTGCTCACTCTCATC
AAAACGGCCGAGCACTGGGCAAGACAGGATATTAGGACGATAGAGGACTCCAAATTGCGGGCCCTCTTGA
CATTGTGTGCCGTGATGACACGCAAATTTTCCAAGAGCCAACTCAGCCTGCTTTGTGAAACTCACCTCCG
AAGAGAGGGACTCGGGCAAGATCAGGCTGAGCCGGTTCTCGAGGTCTACCAAAGATTGCATTCTGATAAG
GGGGGTTCATTTGAAGCTGCTCTTTGGCAGCAATGGGATCGCCAGAGCCTTATTATGTTTATTACTGCAT
TTTTGAATATCGCCTTGCAGCTCCCTTGCGAATCCTCTGCGGTCGTCGTAAGTGGGCTTAGGACTCTCGT
CCCACAAAGTGATAACGAAGAGGCGAGCACCAATCCGGGCACCTGCTCCTGGAGTGATGAAGGCACACCA
GGATCCGGCGGGCTGGTTCGGGGATCAGGTGCAACAAATTTCTCACTACTCAAACAGGCAGGAGATGTAG
AAGAAAATCCAGGACCGGGAACGGGAGGTGGCAGTATGGCTACACAACATACCCAATACCCAGACGCTAG
GTTATCATCACCAATTGTATTGGACCAATGTGACCTAGTCACTAGAGCTTGCGGGTTATATTCATCATAC
TCCCTTAATCCGCAACTACGCAACTGTAAACTCCCGAAACATATCTACCGTTTGAAATACGATGTAACTG
TTACCAAGTTCTTGAGTGATGTACCAGTGGCGACATTGCCCATAGATTTCATAGTCCCAGTTCTTCTCAA
GGCACTGTCAGGCAATGGATTCTGTCCTGTTGAGCCGCGGTGCCAACAGTTCTTAGATGAAATCATTAAG
TACACAATGCAAGATGCTCTCTTCTTGAAATATTATCTCAAAAATGTGGGTGCTCAAGAAGACTGTGTTG
ATGAACACTTTCAAGAGAAAATCTTATCTTCAATTCAGGGCAATGAATTTTTACATCAAATGTTTTTCTG
GTATGATCTGGCTATTTTAACTCGAAGGGGTAGATTAAATCGAGGAAACTCTAGATCAACATGGTTTGTT
CATGATGATTTAATAGACATCTTAGGCTATGGGGACTATGTTTTTTGGAAGATCCCAATTTCAATGTTAC
CACTGAACACACAAGGAATCCCCCATGCTGCTATGGACTGGTATCAGGCATCAGTATTCAAAGAAGCGGT
TCAAGGGCATACACACATTGTTTCTGTTTCTACTGCCGACGTCTTGATAATGTGCAAAGATTTAATTACA
TGTCGATTCAACACAACTCTAATCTCAAAAATAGCAGAGATTGAGGATCCAGTTTGTTCTGATTATCCCA
ATTTTAAGATTGTGTCTATGCTTTACCAGAGCGGAGATTACTTACTCTCCATATTAGGGTCTGATGGGTA
TAAAATTATTAAGTTCCTCGAACCATTGTGCTTGGCCAAAATTCAATTATGCTCAAAGTACACTGAGAGG
AAGGGCCGATTCTTAACACAAATGCATTTAGCTGTAAATCACACCCTAGAAGAAATTACAGAAATGCGTG
CACTAAAGCCTTCACAGGCTCAAAAGATCCGTGAATTCCATAGAACATTGATAAGGCTGGAGATGACGCC
ACAACAACTTTGTGAGCTATTTTCCATTCAAAAACACTGGGGGCATCCTGTGCTACATAGTGAAACAGCA
ATCCAAAAAGTTAAAAAACATGCTACGGTGCTAAAAGCATTACGCCCTATAGTGATTTTCGAGACATACT
GTGTTTTTAAATATAGTATTGCCAAACATTATTTTGATAGTCAAGGATCTTGGTACAGTGTTACTTCAGA
TAGGAATCTAACACCGGGTCTTAATTCTTATATCAAAAGAAATCAATTCCCTCCGTTGCCAATGATTAAA
GAACTACTATGGGAATTTTACCACCTTGACCACCCTCCACTTTTCTCAACCAAAATTATTAGTGACTTAA
GTATTTTTATAAAAGACAGAGCTACCGCAGTAGAAAGGACATGCTGGGATGCAGTATTCGAGCCTAATGT
TCTAGGATATAATCCACCTCACAAATTTAGTACTAAACGTGTACCGGAACAATTTTTAGAGCAAGAAAAC
TTTTCTATTGAGAATGTTCTTTCCTACGCACAAAAACTCGAGTATCTACTACCACAATATCGGAACTTTT
CTTTCTCATTGAAAGAGAAAGAGTTGAATGTAGGTAGAACCTTCGGAAAATTGCCTTATCCGACTCGCAA
TGTTCAAACACTTTGTGAAGCTCTGTTAGCTGATGGTCTTGCTAAAGCATTTCCTAGCAATATGATGGTA
GTTACGGAACGTGAGCAAAAAGAAAGCTTATTGCATCAAGCATCATGGCACCACACAAGTGATGATTTTG
GTGAACATGCCACAGTTAGAGGGAGTAGCTTTGTAACTGATTTAGAGAAATACAATCTTGCATTTAGATA
TGAGTTTACAGCACCTTTTATAGAATATTGCAACCGTTGCTATGGTGTTAAGAATGTTTTTAATTGGATG
CATTATACAATCCCACAGTGTTATATGCATGTCAGTGATTATTATAATCCACCACATAACCTCACACTGG
AGAATCGAGACAACCCCCCCGAAGGGCCTAGTTCATACAGGGGTCATATGGGAGGGATTGAAGGACTGCA
ACAAAAACTCTGGACAAGTATTTCATGTGCTCAAATTTCTTTAGTTGAAATTAAGACTGGTTTTAAGTTA
CGCTCAGCTGTGATGGGTGACAATCAGTGCATTACTGTTTTATCAGTCTTCCCCTTAGAGACTGACGCAG
ACGAGCAGGAACAGAGCGCCGAAGACAATGCAGCGAGGGTGGCCGCCAGCCTAGCAAAAGTTACAAGTGC
CTGTGGAATCTTTTTAAAACCTGATGAAACATTTGTACATTCAGGTTTTATCTATTTTGGAAAAAAACAA
TATTTGAATGGGGTCCAATTGCCTCAGTCCCTTAAAACGGCTACAAGAATGGCACCATTGTCTGATGCAA
TTTTTGATGATCTTCAAGGGACCCTGGCTAGTATAGGCACTGCTTTTGAGCGATCCATCTCTGAGACACG
ACATATCTTTCCTTGCAGGATAACCGCAGCTTTCCATACGTTTTTTTCGGTGAGAATCTTGCAATATCAT
CATCTCGGGTTCAATAAAGGTTTTGACCTTGGACAGTTAACACTCGGCAAACCTCTGGATTTCGGAACAA
TATCATTGGCACTAGCGGTACCGCAGGTGCTTGGAGGGTTATCCTTCTTGAATCCTGAGAAATGTTTCTA
CCGGAATCTAGGAGATCCAGTTACCTCAGGCTTATTCCAGTTAAAAACTTATCTCCGAATGATTGAGATG
GATGATTTATTCTTACCTTTAATTGCGAAGAACCCTGGGAACTGCACTGCCATTGACTTTGTGCTAAATC
CTAGCGGATTAAATGTCCCTGGGTCGCAAGACTTAACTTCATTTCTGCGCCAGATTGTACGCAGGACCAT
CACCCTAAGTGCGAAAAACAAACTTATTAATACCTTATTTCATGCGTCAGCTGACTTCGAAGACGAAATG
GTTTGTAAATGGCTATTATCATCAACTCCTGTTATGAGTCGTTTTGCGGCCGATATCTTTTCACGCACGC
CGAGCGGGAAGCGATTGCAAATTCTAGGATACCTGGAAGGAACACGCACATTATTAGCCTCTAAGATCAT
CAACAATAATACAGAGACACCGGTTTTGGACAGACTGAGGAAAATAACATTGCAAAGGTGGAGCCTATGG
TTTAGTTATCTTGATCATTGTGATAATATCCTGGCGGAGGCTTTAACCCAAATAACTTGCACAGTTGATT
TAGCACAGATTCTGAGGGAATATTCATGGGCTCATATTTTAGAGGGAAGACCTCTTATTGGAGCCACACT
CCCATGTATGATTGAGCAATTCAAAGTGTTTTGGCTGAAACCCTACGAACAATGTCCGCAGTGTTCAAAT
GCAAAGCAACCAGGTGGGAAACCATTCGTGTCAGTGGCAGTCAAGAAACATATTGTTAGTGCATGGCCGA
ACGCATCCCGAATAAGCTGGACTATCGGGGATGGAATCCCATACATTGGATCAAGGACAGAAGATAAGAT
AGGACAACCTGCTATTAAACCAAAATGTCCTTCCGCAGCCTTAAGAGAGGCCATTGAATTGGCGTCCCGT
TTAACATGGGTAACTCAAGGCAGTTCGAACAGTGACTTGCTAATAAAACCATTTTTGGAAGCACGAGTAA
ATTTAAGTGTTCAAGAAATACTTCAAATGACCCCTTCACATTACTCAGGAAATATTGTTCACAGGTACAA
CGATCAATACAGTCCTCATTCTTTCATGGCCAATCGTATGAGTAATTCAGCAACGCGATTGATTGTTTCT
ACAAACACTTTAGGTGAGTTTTCAGGAGGTGGCCAGTCTGCACGCGACAGCAATATTATTTTCCAGAATG
TTATAAATTATGCAGTTGCACTGTTCGATATTAAATTTAGAAACACTGAGGCTACAGATATCCAATATAA
TCGTGCTCACCTTCATCTAACTAAGTGTTGCACCCGGGAAGTACCAGCTCAGTATTTAACATACACATCT
ACATTGGATTTAGATTTAACAAGATACCGAGAAAACGAATTGATTTATGACAGTAATCCTCTAAAAGGAG
GACTCAATTGCAATATCTCATTCGATAATCCATTTTTCCAAGGTAAACGGCTGAACATTATAGAAGATGA
TCTTATTCGACTGCCTCACTTATCTGGATGGGAGCTAGCCAAGACCATCATGCAATCAATTATTTCAGAT
AGCAACAATTCATCTACAGACCCAATTAGCAGTGGAGAAACAAGATCATTCACTACCCATTTCTTAACTT
ATCCCAAGATAGGACTTCTGTACAGTTTTGGGGCCTTTGTAAGTTATTATCTTGGCAATACAATTCTTCG
GACTAAGAAATTAACACTTGACAATTTTTTATATTACTTAACTACTCAAATTCATAATCTACCACATCGC
TCATTGCGAATACTTAAGCCAACATTCAAACATGCAAGCGTTATGTCACGGTTAATGAGTATTGATCCTC
ATTTTTCTATTTACATAGGCGGTGCTGCAGGTGACAGAGGACTCTCAGATGCGGCCAGGTTATTTTTGAG
AACGTCCATTTCATCTTTTCTTACATTTGTAAAAGAATGGATAATTAATCGCGGAACAATTGTCCCTTTA
TGGATAGTATATCCGCTAGAGGGTCAAAACCCAACACCTGTGAATAATTTTCTCTATCAGATCGTAGAAC
TGCTGGTGCATGATTCATCAAGACAACAGGCTTTTAAAACTACCATAAGTGATCATGTACATCCTCACGA
CAATCTTGTTTACACATGTAAGAGTACAGCCAGCAATTTCTTCCATGCATCATTGGCGTACTGGAGGAGC
AGACACAGAAACAGCAACCGAAAATACTTGGCAAGAGACTCTTCAACTGGATCAAGCACAAACAACAGTG
ATGGTCATATTGAGAGAAGTCAAGAACAAACCACCAGAGATCCACATGATGGCACTGAACGGAATCTAGT
CCTACAAATGAGCCATGAAATAAAAAGAACGACAATTCCACAAGAAAACACGCACCAGGGTCCGTCGTTC
CAGTCCTTTCTAAGTGACTCTGCTTGTGGTACAGCAAATCCAAAACTAAATTTCGATCGATCGAGACACA
ATGTGAAATTTCAGGATCATAACTCGGCATCCAAGAGGGAAGGTCATCAAATAATCTCACACCGTCTAGT
CCTACCTTTCTTTACATTATCTCAAGGGACACGCCAATTAACGTCATCCAATGAGTCACAAACCCAAGAC
GAGATATCAAAGTACTTACGGCAATTGAGATCCGTCATTGATACCACAGTTTATTGTAGATTTACCGGTA
TAGTCTCGTCCATGCATTACAAACTTGATGAGGTCCTTTGGGAAATAGAGAGTTTCAAGTCGGCTGTGAC
GCTAGCAGAGGGAGAAGGTGCTGGTGCCTTACTATTGATTCAGAAATACCAAGTTAAGACCTTATTTTTC
AACACGCTAGCTACTGAGTCCAGTATAGAGTCAGAAATAGTATCAGGAATGACTACTCCTAGGATGCTTC
TACCTGTTATGTCAAAATTCCATAATGACCAAATTGAGATTATTCTTAACAACTCAGCAAGCCAAATAAC
AGACATAACAAATCCTACTTGGTTTAAAGACCAAAGAGCAAGGCTACCTAAGCAAGTCGAGGTTATAACC
ATGGATGCAGAGACAACAGAGAATATAAACAGATCGAAATTGTACGAAGCTGTATATAAATTGATCTTAC
ACCATATTGATCCTAGCGTATTGAAAGCAGTGGTCCTTAAAGTCTTTCTAAGTGATACTGAGGGTATGTT
ATGGCTAAATGATAATTTAGCCCCGTTTTTTGCCACTGGTTATTTAATTAAGCCAATAACGTCAAGTGCT
AGATCTAGTGAGTGGTATCTTTGTCTGACGAACTTCTTATCAACTACACGTAAGATGCCACACCAAAACC
ATCTCAGTTGTAAACAGGTAATACTTACGGCATTGCAACTGCAAATTCAACGAAGCCCATACTGGCTAAG
TCATTTAACTCAGTATGCTGACTGTGAGTTACATTTAAGTTATATCCGCCTTGGTTTTCCATCATTAGAG
AAAGTACTATACCACAGGTATAACCTCGTCGATTCAAAAAGAGGTCCACTAGTCTCTATCACTCAGCACT
TAGCACATCTTAGAGCAGAGATTCGAGAATTAACTAATGATTATAATCAACAGCGACAAAGTCGGACTCA
AACATATCACTTTATTCGTACTGCAAAAGGACGAATCACAAAACTAGTCAATGATTATTTAAAATTCTTT
CTTATTGTGCAAGCATTAAAACATAATGGGACATGGCAAGCTGAGTTTAAGAAATTACCAGAGTTGATTA
GTGTGTGCAATAGGTTCTACCATATTAGAGATTGCAATTGTGAAGAACGTTTCTTAGTTCAAACCTTATA
TTTACATAGAATGCAGGATTCTGAAGTTAAGCTTATCGAAAGGCTGACAGGGCTTCTGAGTTTATTTCCG
GATGGACTCTACAGGTTTGATGGATCCTAACTCGAGATTCACTCCTCAGGTGCAGGCTGCCTATCAGAAG
GTGGTGGCTGGTGTGGCCAATGCCCTGGCTCACAAATACCACTGAGATCTTTTTCCCTCTGCCAAAAATT
ATGGGGACATCATGAAGCCCCTTGAGCATCTGACTTCTGGCTAATAAAGGAAATTTATTTTCATTGCAAT
AGTGTGTTGGAATTTTTTGTGTCTCTCACTCGGAAGGACATATGGGAGGGCAAATCATTTAAAACATCAG
AATGAGTATTTGGTTTAGAGTTTGGCAACATATGCCCATATGCTGGCTGCCATGAACAAAGGTTGGCTAT
AAAGAGGTCATCAGTATATGAAACAGCCCCCTGCTGTCCATTCCTTATTCCATAGAAAAGCCTTGACTTG
AGGTTAGATTTTTTTTATATTTTGTTTTGTGTTATTTTTTTCTTTAACATCCCTAAAATTTTCCTTACAT
GTTTTACTAGCCAGATTTTTCCTCCTCTCCTGACTACTCCCAGTCATAGCTGTCCCTCTTCTCTTATGGA
GATCCCTCGACCTGCAGCCCAAGCTTGGCGTAATGCTGAGCA
